>Addgene plasmid #31981 | LOVS1K | depositor partial sequence | sequence record 36090 | Stim1 fragment 233-450
CAGAACCGTTACTCCAAGGAGCACATGAAGAAGATGATGAAGGACTTGGAGGGGTTACACCGAGCTGAGC
AGAGTCTGCATGACCTTCAGGAAAGGCTGCACAAGGCCCAGGAGGAGCACCGCACAGTGGAGGTGGAGAA
GGTCCATCTGGAAAAGAAGCTGCGCGATGAGATCAACCTTGCTAAGCAGGAAGCCCAGCGGCTGAAGGAG
CTGCGGGAGGGTACTGAGAATGAGCGGAGCCGCCAAAAATATGCTGAGGAGGAGTTGGAGCAGGTTCGGG
AGGCCTTGAGGAAAGCAGAGAAGGAGCTAGAATCTCACAGCTCATGGTATGCTCCAGAGGCCCTTCAGAA
GTGGCTGCAGCTGACACATGAGGTGGAGGTGCAATATTACAACATCAAGAAGCAAAATGCTGAGAAGCAG
CTGCTGGTGGCCAAGGAGGGGGCTGAGAAGATAAAAAAGAAGAGAAACACACTCTTTGGCACCTTCCACG
TGGCCCACAGCTCTTCCCTGGATGATGTAGATCATAAAATTCTAACAGCTAAGCAAGCACTGAGCGAGGT
GACAGCAGCATTGCGGGAGCGCCTGCACCGCTGGCAACAGATCGAGATCCTCTGTGGCTTCCAGATTGTC
AACAACCCTGGCATCCACTCACTG
