>Addgene plasmid #31981 | LOVS1K | addgene partial sequence | sequence record 37947 | DsRed1-N 5'-GTACTGGAACTGGGGGGACAG-3'
CGCCCTGGTACTTCAGCTTGGCGGTCTGGGTGCCCTCGTAGGGGCGGCCCTCGCCCTCGCCCTCGATCTC
GAACTCGTGGCCGTTCACGGAGCCCTCCATGCGCACCTTGAAGCGCATGAACTCCTTGATGACGTCCTCG
GAGGAGGCCATACTAGCCAGTGAGTGGATGCCAGGGTTGTTGACAATCTGGAAGCCACAGAGGATCTCGA
TCTGTTGCCAGCGGTGCAGGCGCTCCCGCAATGCTGCTGTCACCTCGCTCAGTGCTTGCTTAGCTGTTAG
AATTTTATGATCTACATCATCCAGGGAAGAGCTGTGGGCCACGTGGAAGGTGCCAAAGAGTGTGTTTCTC
TTCTTTTTTATCTTCTCAGCCCCCTCCTTGGCCACCAGCAGCTGCTTCTCAGCATTTTGCTTCTTGATGT
TGTAATATTGCACCTCCACCTCATGTGTCAGCTGCAGCCACTTCTGAAGGGCCTCTGGAGCATACCATGA
GCTGTGAGATTCTAGCTCCTTCTCTGCTTTCCTCAAGGCCTCCCGAACCTGCTCCAACTCCTCCTCAGCA
TATTTTTGGCGGCTCCGCTCATTCTCAGTACCCTCCCGCAGCTCCTTCAGCCGCTGGGCTTCCTGCTTAG
CAAGGTTGATCTCATCGCGCAGCTTCTTTTCCAGATGGACCTTCTCCACCTCCACTGTGCGGTGCTCCTC
CTGGGCCTTGTGCAGCCTTTCCTGAAGGTCATGCAGACTCTGCTCAGCTCGGTGTAACCCCTCCAAGTCC
TTCATCATCTTCTTCATGTGCTCCTTGGAGTAACGGTTCTGGGATCCACTAGCAAGTTCTTTTG
