>Addgene plasmid #31981 | LOVS1K | addgene partial sequence | sequence record 38714 | pTriExUP 5'-GGTTATTGTGCTGTCTCATCA-3'
TACGACTCACTATAGGGGAATTGTGAGCGGATAACAATTCCCCGGAGTTAATCCGGGACCTTTAATTCAA
CCCAACACAATATATTATAGTTAAATAAGAATTATTATCAAATCATTTGTATATTAATTAAAATACTATA
CTGTAAATTACATTTTATTTACAATCAAAGGAGATATACCATGGGGACTAGTTTGGCTACTACACTTGAA
CGTATTGAGAAGAACTTTGTCATTACTGACCCAAGATTGCCAGATAATCCCATTATATTCGCGTCCGATA
GTTTCTTGCAGTTGACAGAATATAGCCGTGAAGAAATTTTGGGAAGAAACTGCAGGTTTCTACAAGGTCC
TGAAACTGATCGCGCGACAGTGAGAAAAATTAGAGATGCCATAGATAACCAAACAGAGGTCACTGTTCAG
CTGATTAATTATACAAAGAGTGGTAAAAAGTTCTGGAACCTCTTTCACTTGCAGCCTATGCGAGATCAGA
AGGGAGATGTCCAGTACTTTATTGGGGTTCAGTTGGATGGAACTGAGCATGTCCGAGATGCTGCCGAGAG
AGAGGGAGTCATGCTGATTAAGAAAACTGCAGAAAATATTGATGAGGCGGCAAAAGAACTTGCTAGTGGA
TCCCAGAACCGTTACTCCAAGGAGCACATGAAGAAGATGATGAAGGACTTGGAGGGGTTACACCGAGCTG
AGCAGAGTCTGCATGACCTTCAGGAAAGGCTGCACAAGGCCCAGGAGGAGCACCGCACAGTGGAGGTGGA
GAAGGTCCATCTGGAAAAGAAGCTGCGCGATGAGATCAACCTTGCTAAGCAGGAAGCCCAGCGGCTGAAG
GAGCTGCGGGAGGGTACTGAGAATGAGCGGAGCCGCC
