[The description below was written by a language model from this plasmid's Addgene catalogue record.]
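Description:
LOVS1K is a plasmid built on the pTriEx 3 backbone (about 5 kb without insert), a multi-host expression vector catalogued here for mammalian and bacterial expression. It is maintained in E. coli as a high-copy plasmid under ampicillin selection. The record lists CMV and p10 as promoters. CMV drives expression in mammalian cells, while p10 is a baculoviral late promoter that in pTriEx-type vectors permits expression in insect cells, although insect use is not mentioned in the entry. No feature table is provided, so the origin of replication, polyadenylation signals and other backbone elements are not documented in this record.

The insert, roughly 1.1 kb and cloned between NcoI and NheI sites that both remain intact, encodes LOVS1K, a synthetic chimeric protein assembled from oat (Avena sativa) and human sequences. The oat component presumably corresponds to the light-sensing LOV domain implied by the name. The record does not specify which human fragment is fused to it, nor the exact domain boundaries. A red fluorescent protein is fused at the C terminus of the insert, allowing expression and localisation of the protein to be followed by fluorescence microscopy.

The construct is intended as an optogenetic tool: illumination activates LOVS1K so that local or global Ca2+ signals can be generated in cells on demand. The depositor notes that it should be co-expressed with the calcium channel subunit Orai1, for example as a CFP- or YFP-tagged version, indicating that the light-controlled protein acts through Orai1 to produce calcium entry rather than functioning on its own.
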