Addgene plasmid #31981: LOVS1K
Purpose: Expresses a LOVS1K, a light-controllable synthetic protein to modulate local or global Ca2+ signaling
Depositing lab: Kevin Truong. Depositing organization: University of Toronto. Publication: A synthetic photoactivated protein to generate local or global Ca(2+) signals. Pham E, Mills E, Truong K. Chem Biol. 2011 Jul 29;18(7):880-90. 10.1016/j.chembiol.2011.04.014 PubMed 21802009.
Backbone
  Vector backbone: pTriEx 3
  Backbone size w/o insert (bp): 5000
  Vector type: Mammalian Expression, Bacterial Expression
Growth in bacteria
  Bacterial resistance: Ampicillin, 100 μg/mL
  Growth temperature: 37°C
  Growth strain: DH5alpha
  Copy number: High Copy
Gene/Insert
  Gene/Insert name: LOVS1K
  Species: H. sapiens (human); Avena sativa (oat)
  Insert size (bp): 1100
  Promoter: CMV, p10
  Tag / fusion protein: RFP (C terminal on insert)
  Cloning method: Restriction Enzyme; 5′ cloning site NcoI (not destroyed); 3′ cloning site NheI (not destroyed)
  Sequencing primers: 5′ (TriEx UP) GTTATTGTGCTGTCTCATCA; 3′ T7 terminal
Terms and licenses: Academic/Nonprofit Terms; Industry Terms: Not Available to Industry
Depositor comments: Cloning primers: 5' end: CATGCCATGGGGACTAGTTTGGCTACTACACTTGAACGTATTGA 3' end: CTAGCTAGCCAGTGAGTGGATGCCAGGGTTG LOVS1K should be co-expressed with Orai1, such as Orai1 CFP (http://www.addgene.org/19757) or Orai1 YFP (http://www.addgene.org/19756/) deposited by Anjana Rao.
How to cite: LOVS1K was a gift from Kevin Truong (Addgene plasmid # 31981 ; http://n2t.net/addgene:31981 ; RRID:Addgene_31981)
